>Addgene plasmid #104740 | pUG-311 | depositor full sequence | sequence record 198568 | Full Sequence
TGGCGAATGGG
[124 nt withheld, positions 12-135]
C
[91 nt withheld, positions 137-227]
A
[49 nt withheld, positions 229-277]
CCTTTGACGTTGGAGTCCACGTTCTTT
[37 nt withheld, positions 305-341]
ACCCTATCTCGGTCTATTCTTTTGATTTATAAGGGATTTTGCCGATTTCGGCCTATTGGTTAAAAAATGA
GCTGATTTAACAAAAATTTAACGCGAATTTTAACAAAATATTAACGTTTACAATTTCAGGTGGCACTTTT
CGGGGAAATGTGCGCGGAACCCCTATTTGTTTATTTTTCTAAATACATTCAAATATGTATCCGCTCATGA
ATTAATTCTTAGAAAAACTCATCGAGCATCAAATGAAACTGCAATTTATTCATATCAGGATTATCAATAC
CATATTTTTGAAAAAGCCGTTTCTGTAATGAAGGAGAAAACTCACCGAGGCAGTTCCATAGGATGGCAAG
ATCCTGGTATCGGTCTGCGATTCCGACTCGTCCAACATCAATACAACCTATTAATTTCCCCTCGTCAAAA
ATAAGGTTATCAAGTGAGAAATCACCATGAGTGACGACTGAATCCGGTGAGAATGGCAAAAGTTTATGCA
TTTCTTTCCAGACTTGTTCAACAGGCCAGCCATTACGCTCGTCATCAAAATCACTCGCATCAACCAAACC
GTTATTCATTCGTGATTGCGCCTGAGCGAGTCGAAATACGCGATCGCTGTTAAAAGGACAATTACAAACA
GGAATCGAATGCAACCGGCGCAGGAACACTGCCAGCGCATCAACAATATTTTCACCTGAATCAGGATATT
CTTCTAATACCTGGAATGCTGTTTTCCCGGGGATCGCAGTGGTGAGTAACCATGCATCATCAGGAGTACG
GATAAAATGCTTGATGGTCGGAAGAGGCATAAATTCCGTCAGCCAGTTTAGTCTGACCATCTCATCTGTA
ACATCATTGGCAACGCTACCTTTGCCATGTTTCAGAAACAACTCTGGCGCATCGGGCTTCCCATACAATC
GATAGATTGTCGCACCTGATTGCCCGACATTATCGCGAGCCCATTTATACCCATATAAATCAGCATCCAT
GTTGGAATTTAATCGCGGCCTAGAGCAAGACGTTTCCCGTTGAATATGGCTCATAACACCCCTTGTATTA
CTGTTTATGTAAGCAGACAGTTTTATTGTTCATGACCAAAATCCCTTAACGTGAGTTTTCGTTCCACTGA
GCGTCAGACCCCGTAGAAAAGATCAAAGGATCTTCTTGAGATCCTTTTTTTCTGCGCGTAATCTGCTGCT
TGCAAACAAAAAAACCACCGCTACCAGCGGTGGTTTGTTTGCCGGATCAAGAGCTACCAACTCTTTTTCC
GAAGGTAACTGGCTTCAGCAGAGCGCAGATACCAAATACTGTCCTTCTAGTGTAGCCGTAGTTAGGCCAC
CACTTCAAGAACTCTGTAGCACCGCCTACATACCTCGCTCTGCTAATCCTGTTACCAGTGGCTGCTGCCA
GTGGCGATAAGTCGTGTCTTACCGGGTTGGACTCAAGACGATAGTTACCGGATAAGGCGCAGCGGTCGGG
CTGAACGGGGGGTTCGTGCACACAGCCCAGCTTGGAGCGAACGACCTACACCGAACTGAGATACCTACAG
CGTGAGCTATGAGAAAGCGCCACGCTTCCCGAAGGGAGAAAGGCGGACAGGTATCCGGTAAGCGGCAGGG
TCGGAACAGGAGAGCGCACGAGGGAGCTTCCAGGGGGAAACGCCTGGTATCTTTATAGTCCTGTCGGGTT
TCGCCACCTCTGACTTGAGCGTCGATTTTTGTGATGCTCGTCAGGGGGGCGGAGCCTATGGAAAAACGCC
AGCAACGCGGCCTTTTTACGGTTCCTGGCCTTTTGCTGGCCTTTTGCTCACATGTTCTTTCCTGCGTTAT
CCCCTGATTCTGTGGATAACCGTATTACCGCCTTTGAGTGAGCTGATACCGCTCGCCGCAGCCGAACGAC
CGAGCGCAGCGAGTCAGTGAGCGAGGAAGCGGAAGAGCGCCTGATGCGGTATTTTCTCCTTACGCATCTG
TGCGGTATTTCACACCGCATATATGGTGCACTCTCAGTACAATCTGCTCTGATGCCGCATAGTTAAGCCA
GTATACACTCCGCTATCGCTACGTGACTGGGTCATGGCTGCGCCCCGACACCCGCCAACACCCGCTGACG
CGCCCTGACGGGCTTGTCTGCTCCCGGCATCCGCTTACAGACAAGCTGTGACCGACTCCGGGAGCTGCAT
GTGTCAGAGGTTTTCACCGTCATCACCGAAACGCGCGAGGCAGCTGCGGTAAAGCTCATCAGCGTGGTCG
TGAAGCGATTCACAGATGTCTGCCTGTTCATCCGCGTCCAGCTCGTTGAGTTTCTCCAGAAGCGTTAATG
TCTGGCTTCTGATAAAGCGGGCCATGTTAAGGGCGGTTTTTTCCTGTTTGGTCACTGATGCCTCCGTGTA
AGGGGGATTTCTGTTCATGGGGGTAATGATACCGATGAAACGAGAGAGGATGCTCACGATACGGGTTACT
GATGATGAACATGCCCGGTTACTGGAACGTTGTGAGGGTAAACAACTGGCGGTATGGATGCGGCGGGACC
AGAGAAAAATCACTCAGGGTCAATGCCAGCGCTTCGTTAATACAGATGTAGGTGTTCCACAGGGTAGCCA
GCAGCATCCTGCGATGCAGATCCGGAACATAATGGTGCAGGGCGCTGACTTCCGCGTTTCCAGACTTTAC
GAAACACGGAAACCCAAGACCATTCATGTTGTTGCTCAGGTCGCAGACGTTTTGCAGCAGCAGTCGCTTC
ACGTTCGCTCGCGTATCGGTGATTCATTCTGCTAACCAGTAAGGCAACCCCGCCAGCCTAGCCGGGTCCT
CAACGACAGGAGCACGATCATGCGCACCCGTGGGGCCGCCATGCCGGCGATAATGGCCTGCTTCTCGCCG
AAACGTTTGGTGGCGGGACCAGTGACGAAGGCTTGAGCGAGGGCGTGCAAGATTCCGAATACCGCAAGCG
ACAGGCCGATCATCGTCGCGCTCCAGCGAAAGCGGTCCTCGCCGAAAATGACCCAGAGCGCTGCCGGCAC
CTGTCCTACGAGTTGCATGATAAAGAACACAGTCATAAGTGCGGCGACGATAGTCATGCCCCGCGCCCAC
CGGAAGGAGCTGACTGGGTTGAAGGCTCTCAAGGGCATCGGTCGAGATCCCGGTGCCTAATGAGTGAGCT
AACTTACATTAATTGCGTTGCGCTCACTGCCCGCTTTCCAGTCGGGAAACCTGTCGTGCCAGCTGCATTA
ATGAATCGGCCAACGCGCGGGGAGAGGCGGTTTGCGTATTGGGCGCCAGGGTGGTTTTTCTTTTCACCAG
TGACACGGGCAACAGCTGATTGCCCTTCACCGCCTGGCCCTGAGAGAGTTGCAGCAAGCGGTCCACGCTG
GTTTGCCCCAGCAGGCGAAAATCCTGTTTGATGGTGGTTAACGGCGGGATATAACATGAGCTGTCCTCGG
TATCGTCGTATCCCACTACCGAGATATCCGCACCAACGCGCAGCCCGGACTCGGTAATGGCGCGCATTGC
GCCCAGCGCCATCTGATCGTTGGCAACCAGCATCGCAGTGGGAACGATGCCCTCATTCAGCATTTGCATG
GTTTGTTGAAAACCGGACATGGCACTCCAGTCGCCTTCCCGTTCCGCTATCGGCTGAATTTGATTGCGAG
TGAGATATTTATGCCAGCCAGCCAGACGCAGACGCGCCGAGACAGAACTTAATGGGCCCGCTAACAGCGC
GATTTGCTGGTGACCCAATGCGACCAGATGCTCCACGCCCAGTCGCGTACCGTCCTCATGGGAGAAAATA
ATACTGTTGATGGGTGTCTGGTCAGAGACATCAAGAAATAACGCCGGAACATTAGTGCAGGCAGCTTCCA
CAGCAATGGCATCCTGGTCATCCAGCGGATAGTTAATGATCAGCCCACTGACGCGTTGCGCGAGAAGATT
GTGCACCGCCGCTTTACAGGCTTCGACGCCGCTTCGTTCTACCATCGACACCACCACGCTGGCACCCAGT
TGATCGGCGCGAGATTTAATCGCCGCGACAATTTGCGACGGCGCGTGCAGGGCCAGACTGGAGGTGGCAA
CGCCAATCAGCAACGACTGTTTGCCCGCCAGTTGTTGTGCCACGCGGTTGGGAATGTAATTCAGCTCCGC
CATCGCCGCTTCCACTTTTTCCCGCGTTTTCGCAGAAACGTGGCTGGCCTGGTTCACCACGCGGGAAACG
GTCTGATAAGAGACACCGGCATACTCTGCGACATCGTATAACGTTACTGGTTTCACATTCACCACCCTGA
ATTGACTCTCTTCCGGGCGCTATCATGCCATACCGCGAAAGGTTTTGCGCCATTCGATGGTGTCCGGGAT
CTCGACGCTCTCCCTTATGCGACTCCTGCATTAGGAAGCAGCCCAGTAGTAGGTTGAGGCCGTTGAGCAC
CGCCGCCGCAAGGAATGGTGCATGCAAGGAGATGGCGCCCAACAGTCCCCCGGCCACGGGGCCTGCCACC
ATACCCACGCCGAAACAAGCGCTCATGAGCCCGAAGTGGCGAGCCCGATCTTCCCCATCGGTGATGTCGG
CGATATAGGCGCCAGCAACCGCACCTGTGGCGCCGGTGATGCCGGCCACGATGCGTCCGGCGTAGAGGAT
CGAGATCTCGATCCCGCGAAATTAATACGACTCACTATAGGGGAATTGTGAGCGGATAACAATTCCCCTC
TAGAAATAATTTTGCCTTAACTTTAAGAAGGAGATATACCATGGGCAGCCACCACCACCACCACCACAGC
GGAATGCAGATCTTTGTTAAGACTCTCACCGGAAAGACAATCACCCTGGAGGTGGAAAGCTCCGACACCA
TCGACAACGTTAAGGCCAAGATCCAGGATAAGGAGGGCATTCCTCCGGATCAGCAGAGGCTTATTTTCGC
CGGCAAGCAGCTAGAGGATGGCCGTACGTTGGCTGATTACAATATCCAGAAGGAATCCACCCTCCACTTG
GTCCTCAGGCTCCGTGGTGGTTAAGCTTGCAATTAACTTTAAGAAGGAGATATACAATGCTTCACAAGCG
AGCTAGTGAAGCTAACGATAAGAACGATAATACCATCATCGGTTCCGATTTAGCATCATCTAAGAAACGC
CGTATCGATTTCACTGAATCTTCGTCTGATAAGTCATCTTCGATTTTAGCTTCTGGTAGTAGCAGGGGTT
TTCACGGCGATAGCGTCGTTCAGCAAATCGACATGGCTTTTGGTAATTCGAACCGTCAGGAGATTGATGA
AGATCTGCACAGTCGCCAGCTCGCCGTCTATGGTCGTGAGACTATGAGGCGTCTCTTTGCTTCCAATGTT
CTCATCTCGGGGATGCACGGTCTTGGTGCCGAGATTGCCAAGAATCTTATACTTGCTGGTGTGAAGTCTG
TGACCTTGCATGATGAAAGAGTTGTAGAGCTATGGGACTTATCAAGCAACTTTGTTTTCTCGGAGGATGA
TGTTGGCAAGAATAGAGCAGATGCTTCTGTTCAGAAGTTACAGGATCTTAACAATGCTGTGGTTGTCTCT
AGCTTGACCAAAAGCTTAAACAAAGAGGATCTTTCTGGCTTCCAGGTTGTTGTATTCTCTGACATAAGCA
TGGAAAGAGCAATCGAATTTGATGACTATTGTCACAGCCATCAGCCTCCTATCGCTTTTGTCAAGGCTGA
TGTCAGGGGTCTTTTCGGCTCTGTCTTTTGTGATTTTGGGCCTGAATTTGCGGTTCTTGATGTTGATGGA
GAGGAACCCCATACAGGCATCATTGCGTCTATCTCTAATGAGAACCAGGCATTTATTTCCTGTGTCGACG
ATGAGAGGCTTGAGTTTGAAGATGGTGACCTAGTTGTTTTCTCAGAAGTTGAGGGTATGACAGAATTGAA
TGATGGGAAACCAAGGAAGATAAAAAGTACACGGCCATATTCATTCACCCTTGATGAGGACACTACTAAC
TATGGAACATATGTGAAGGGTGGTATTGTCACTCAAGTGAAACAGCCAAAGTTACTGAATTTCAAGCCAT
TGAGGGAAGCGCTTAAGGATCCAGGGGATTTTCTATTTAGTGATTTCTCTAAGTTTGATCGGCCTCCACT
CCTTCACTTAGCATTCCAGGCACTTGATCATTTTAAAGCTGAAGCTGGCAGATTTCCTGTTGCTGGCTCA
GAAGAGGACGCTCAGAAGCTTATATCGATTGCCACAGCCATCAATACCGGGCAGGGTGATTTAAAGGTGG
AGAATGTTGATCAGAAGCTTCTAAGACACTTTTCCTTTGGAGCCAAGGCTGTCCTGAATCCTATGGCTGC
AATGTTTGGCGGTATTGTTGGACAGGAGGTTGTTAAAGCTTGCTCTGGAAAATTTCATCCTCTCTTCCAG
TTTTTCTACTTTGATTCAGTGGAGTCACTCCCCTCTGAACCTGTGGACTCGAGTGACTTTGCACCAAGAA
ACAGCCGGTATGATGCCCAAATATCTGTATTTGGGGCCAAGTTCCAGAAGAAACTTGAAGATGCTAAAGT
TTTCACAGTAGGGTCTGGTGCTCTTGGCTGTGAGTTCTTGAAAAATTTGGCTCTGATGGGGGTTTCTTGT
GGAAGCCAAGGGAAGCTGACAGTGACAGATGATGATATCATTGAGAAGAGTAACCTCAGTCGTCAATTTC
TGTTCCGTGACTGGAACATTGGACAGGCTAAATCCACAGTTGCTGCTTCGGCTGCTGCTGTTATAAATCC
TCGCTTCAACATTGAGGCCCTGCAAAACCGTGTTGGCGCGGAGACTGAGAATGTATTTGACGATGCCTTC
TGGGAGAACTTAACTGTTGTCGTCAATGCACTGGATAATGTTAATGCGAGGCTCTATGTTGATTCGAGGT
GCTTGTATTTCCAGAAGCCTCTCCTTGAGTCTGGAACTCTTGGTACAAAGTGCAACACACAGTCGGTTAT
CCCACATCTAACTGAAAATTACGGTGCCTCAAGGGACCCACCAGAGAAACAGGCCCCCATGTGTACAGTG
CATTCCTTCCCGCATAACATTGATCACTGTTTAACTTGGGCTCGCTCTGAGTTTGAGGGTCTGCTGGAGA
AAACTCCCGCTGAAGTGAATGCATATCTTTCTAGCCCAGTTGAGTACACTAACTCAATGATGAGTGCTGG
TGATGCTCAGGCGAGGGACACATTGGAGAGGATTGTTGAGTGCCTTGAAAAGGAGAAGTGTGAAACCTTC
CAAGACTGCTTAACCTGGGCACGACTGAGGTTTGAGGATTACTTTGTGAACCGTGTCAAGCAATTGATAT
ACACATTTCCTGAAGATGCTGCGACTAGTACCGGAGCTCCATTCTGGTCTGCTCCAAAAAGATTCCCTCG
TCCACTCCAGTACTCGTCGTCCGACCCAAGTCTCCTTAACTTTATCACAGCGACTGCTATTTTACGAGCA
GAGACATTTGGGATCCCGATACCTGAGTGGACTAAGAACCCAAAGGAAGCAGCAGAAGCTGTTGACAGAG
TGATAGTCCCAGACTTTGAGCCAAGGCAAGATGCAAAGATTGTGACTGATGAGAAAGCTACCACTTTAAC
CACTGCTTCGGTGGACGACGCTGCAGTCATCGACGATCTCATTGCTAAGATCGACCAGTGTAGGCATAAC
TTGTCGCCAGACTTCAGGATGAAACCTATTCAGTTCGAAAAGGATGATGATACAAACTATCACATGGATG
TGATAGCAGGACTAGCCAACATGAGGGCGAGAAATTACAGCATCCCTGAAGTGGACAAGCTGAAAGCAAA
GTTCATAGCAGGGAGAATCATCCCAGCCATTGCGACTTCAACAGCCATGGCTACTGGGCTGGTCTGCCTC
GAGCTGTACAAGGTCCTTGATGGAGGACATAAAGTGGAAGCTTACAGAAACACATTTGCCAACCTGGCAC
TTCCACTATTCTCCATGGCTGAACCACTTCCACCAAAGGTGGTGAAGCACCGTGACATGGCTTGGACAGT
TTGGGACAGATGGGTTCTCAAGGGAAACCCAACTCTTCGTGAGGTGTTGCAGTGGCTGGAGGACAAAGGG
CTTAGCGCATACAGCATCTCTTGTGGAAGCTGTCTACTGTTCAACAGTATGTTCACAAGGCACAAGGAGA
GGATGGACAAGAAGGTTGTGGATCTCGCTCGGGATGTTGCGAAAGTCGAGTTACCGCCTTATCGCAACCA
TCTTGATGTAGTGGTGGCTTGTGAGGATGAAGATGACAATGACGTCGATATTCCTCTCGTCTCTATCTAC
TTCAGGTGAGCTTACTATTAACTTTAAGAAGGAGATATACCATGTACCCATACGATGTTCCTGACTATGC
GGGCTATCCCTATGACGTCCCGGACTATGCAGGATTGTATCCATATGACGTTCCAGATTACGCCACTAGA
GCTGCTTACCCATACGATGTTCCTGACTATGCGGGCTATCCCTATGACGTCCCGGACTATGCAGGATTGT
ATCCATATGACGTTCCAGATTACGCAATGGCCGCCGTAAATGGATATCAGGGAAATACTCCGGCAGATCC
TCCGGCGTCTAATGGATCAAAACAACCTGCGGCTCCGACCAAGACTGTTGACAGCCAATCTGTTCTCAAA
AGACTGCAATCTGAATTGATGGGCTTGATGATGGGCGGTGGTCCAGGAATATCGGCTTTCCCTGAGGAGG
ACAACATATTCTGCTGGAAAGGGACAATAACAGGAAGCAAAGATACTGTGTTTGAAGGAACTGAGTACAG
ACTCTCACTCTCTTTCTCCAATGACTATCCTTTCAAGCCTCCAAAGGTTAAGTTTGAGACATGTTGCTTC
CACCCCAATGTTGATGTCTATGGCAATATCTGCTTAGACATTCTTCAGGATAAGTGGTCATCTGCTTACG
ATGTGAGGACGATACTACTATCGATTCAGAGCCTCCTGGGAGAACCGAACATCAGTTCACCATTGAACAC
TCAAGCAGCTCAGCTTTGGAGTAACCAAGAAGAGTACAGGAAGATGGTTGAGAAGCTTTACAAGCCTCCA
AGTGCATGAGCTTTTACGCTTTTAAGCCAGCCCCGACACCCGCCAACACCCGCTGACGCGCCCTGACGGG
CTTGTCTGCTCCCGGCATCCGCTTACAGACAAGCTGTGACCGGGATGAGATCCGGCTGCTAACAAAGCCC
GAAAGGAAGCTGAGTTGGCTGCTGCCACCGCTGAGCAATAACTAGCATAACCCCTTGGGGCCTCTAAACG
GGTCTTGAGGGGTTTTTTGCTGAAAGGAGGAACTATATCCGGAT
Features (pLannotate 1.2.2; 25 found; start..end, strand, type, name):
     12..467     +  rep_origin     f1 ori (sequence partly withheld): f1 bacteriophage origin of replication; arrow indicates direction of (+) strand synthesis
    494..551     +  promoter       AmpR promoter (fragment): bla
    560..1375    -  CDS            KanR: aminoglycoside phosphotransferase; aph(3')-Ia; confers resistance to kanamycin in bacteria or G418 (Geneticin®) in eukaryotes
   1497..2085    +  rep_origin     ori: high-copy-number ColE1/pMB1/pBR322/pUC origin of replication
   2271..2413    -  misc_feature   bom: basis of mobility region from pBR322
   2515..2706    -  CDS            rop: Rop protein, which maintains plasmids at low copy number; rop
   2723..3103    +  CDS            YPB1_ECOLX: Protein predicted: Swiss-Prot protein existence level 4. From Escherichia coli.
   3175..3466    -  CDS            TcR (fragment): tetracycline efflux protein; tet; confers resistance to tetracycline
   3481..3502    -  protein_bind   CAP binding site: CAP binding activates transcription in the presence of cAMP. E. coli catabolite activator protein
   3515..4597    -  CDS            lacI: lac repressor; lacI; The lac repressor binds to the lac operator to inhibit transcription in E. coli. This inhibition can be relieved by adding lactose or isopropyl-β-D-thiogalactopyranoside (IPTG).
   4598..4675    -  promoter       lacI promoter: lacI
   4683..4962    -  CDS            TcR (fragment): tetracycline efflux protein; tet; confers resistance to tetracycline
   4984..5002    +  promoter       T7 promoter: promoter for bacteriophage T7 RNA polymerase
   5003..5027    +  protein_bind   lac operator: The lac repressor binds to the lac operator to inhibit transcription in E. coli. This inhibition can be relieved by adding lactose or isopropyl-β-D-thiogalactopyranoside (IPTG). lac repressor encoded by lacI
   5048..5065    +  RBS            RBS (fragment): efficient ribosome binding site from bacteriophage T7 gene 10 (Olins and Rangwala, 1989)
   5080..5098    +  CDS            9xHis (fragment): 9xHis affinity tag
   5105..5332    +  CDS            UBIQ_AVESA: Experimental evidence at protein level: Swiss-Prot protein existence level 1. Ubiquitin exists either covalently attached to another protein, or free (unanchored). When covalently bound, it is conjugated to target proteins via an isopeptide bond either as a monomer (monoubiquitin), a polymer linked via different Lys residues of the ubiquitin (polyubiquitin chains) or a linear polymer linked via the initiator Met of the ubiquitin (linear polyubiquitin chains). Polyubiquitin chains, when attached to a target protein, have different functions depending on the Lys residue of the ubiquitin that is
   5344..5361    +  RBS            RBS (fragment): efficient ribosome binding site from bacteriophage T7 gene 10 (Olins and Rangwala, 1989)
   5368..8607    +  CDS            UBA1: UBE11_ARATH - Also known as MOS5. Experimental evidence at protein level: Swiss-Prot protein existence level 1. Activates ubiquitin by first adenylating its C-terminal glycine residue with ATP, and thereafter linking this residue to the side chain of a cysteine residue in E1, yielding a ubiquitin-E1 thioester and free AMP. From Arabidopsis thaliana (Mouse-ear cress).
   8619..8636    +  RBS            RBS (fragment): efficient ribosome binding site from bacteriophage T7 gene 10 (Olins and Rangwala, 1989)
   8646..8734    +  CDS            3xHA (fragment): three tandem HA epitope tags
   8748..8836    +  CDS            3xHA (fragment): three tandem HA epitope tags
   8838..9377    +  CDS            UBC20: UBC20_ARATH - Experimental evidence at transcript level: Swiss-Prot protein existence level 2. Accepts the ubiquitin from the E1 complex and catalyzes its covalent attachment to other proteins. From Arabidopsis thaliana (Mouse-ear cress).
   9496..9545    +  CDS            SET1 (fragment): solubility-enhancement tag derived from T7 phage gene 10B
   9553..9600    +  terminator     T7 terminator: transcription terminator for bacteriophage T7 RNA polymerase
