>Addgene plasmid #104740 | pUG-311 | addgene full sequence | sequence record 205505 | Addgene NGS Result
AGCCAGCCAGACGCAGACGCGCCGAGACAGAACTTAATGGGCCCGCTAACAGCGCGATTTGCTGGTGACC
CAATGCGACCAGATGCTCCACGCCCAGTCGCGTACCGTCCTCATGGGAGAAAATAATACTGTTGATGGGT
GTCTGGTCAGAGACATCAAGAAATAACGCCGGAACATTAGTGCAGGCAGCTTCCACAGCAATGGCATCCT
GGTCATCCAGCGGATAGTTAATGATCAGCCCACTGACGCGTTGCGCGAGAAGATTGTGCACCGCCGCTTT
ACAGGCTTCGACGCCGCTTCGTTCTACCATCGACACCACCACGCTGGCACCCAGTTGATCGGCGCGAGAT
TTAATCGCCGCGACAATTTGCGACGGCGCGTGCAGGGCCAGACTGGAGGTGGCAACGCCAATCAGCAACG
ACTGTTTGCCCGCCAGTTGTTGTGCCACGCGGTTGGGAATGTAATTCAGCTCCGCCATCGCCGCTTCCAC
TTTTTCCCGCGTTTTCGCAGAAACGTGGCTGGCCTGGTTCACCACGCGGGAAACGGTCTGATAAGAGACA
CCGGCATACTCTGCGACATCGTATAACGTTACTGGTTTCACATTCACCACCCTGAATTGACTCTCTTCCG
GGCGCTATCATGCCATACCGCGAAAGGTTTTGCGCCATTCGATGGTGTCCGGGATCTCGACGCTCTCCCT
TATGCGACTCCTGCATTAGGAAGCAGCCCAGTAGTAGGTTGAGGCCGTTGAGCACCGCCGCCGCAAGGAA
TGGTGCATGCAAGGAGATGGCGCCCAACAGTCCCCCGGCCACGGGGCCTGCCACCATACCCACGCCGAAA
CAAGCGCTCATGAGCCCGAAGTGGCGAGCCCGATCTTCCCCATCGGTGATGTCGGCGATATAGGCGCCAG
CAACCGCACCTGTGGCGCCGGTGATGCCGGCCACGATGCGTCCGGCGTAGAGGATCGAGATCTCGATCCC
GCGAAATTAATACGACTCACTATAGGGGAATTGTGAGCGGATAACAATTCCCCTCTAGAAATAATTTTGC
CTTAACTTTAAGAAGGAGATATACCATGGGCAGCCACCACCACCACCACCACAGCGGAATGCAGATCTTT
GTTAAGACTCTCACCGGAAAGACAATCACCCTAGAGGTGGAAAGCTCCGACACCATCGACAACGTTAAGG
CCAAGATCCAGGATAAGGAGGGCATTCCTCCGGATCAGCAGAGGCTTATTTTCGCCGGCAAGCAGCTAGA
GGATGGCCGTACGTTGGCTGATTACAATATCCAGAAGGAATCCACCCTCCACTTGGTCCTCAGGCTCCGT
GGTGGTTAAGCTTGCAATTAACTTTAAGAAGGAGATATACAATGCTTCACAAGCGAGCTAGTGAAGCTAA
CGATAAGAACGATAATACCATCATCGGTTCCGATTTAGCATCATCTAAGAAACGCCGTATCGATTTCACT
GAATCTTCGTCTGATAAGTCATCTTCGATTTTAGCTTCTGGTAGTAGCAGGGGTTTTCACGGCGATAGCG
TCGTTCAGCAAATCGACATGGCTTTTGGTAATTCGAACCGTCAGGAGATTGATGAAGATCTGCACAGTCG
CCAGCTCGCCGTCTATGGTCGTGAGACTATGAGGCGTCTCTTTGCTTCCAATGTTCTCATCTCGGGGATG
CACGGTCTTGGTGCCGAGATTGCCAAGAATCTTATACTTGCTGGTGTGAAGTCTGTGACCTTGCATGATG
AAAGAGTTGTAGAGCTATGGGACTTATCAAGCAACTTTGTTTTCTCGGAGGATGATGTTGGCAAGAATAG
AGCAGATGCTTCTGTTCAGAAGTTACAGGATCTTAACAATGCTGTGGTTGTCTCTAGCTTGACCAAAAGC
TTAAACAAAGAGGATCTTTCTGGCTTCCAGGTTGTTGTATTCTCTGACATAAGCATGGAAAGAGCAATCG
AATTTGATGACTATTGTCACAGCCATCAGCCTCCTATCGCTTTTGTCAAGGCTGATGTCAGGGGTCTTTT
CGGCTCTGTCTTTTGTGATTTTGGGCCTGAATTTGCGGTTCTTGATGTTGATGGAGAGGAACCCCATACA
GGCATCATTGCGTCTATCTCTAATGAGAACCAGGCATTTATTTCCTGTGTCGACGATGAGAGGCTTGAGT
TTGAAGATGGTGACCTAGTTGTTTTCTCAGAAGTTGAGGGTATGACAGAATTGAATGATGGGAAACCAAG
GAAGATAAAAAGTACACGGCCATATTCATTCACCCTTGATGAGGACACTACTAACTATGGAACATATGTG
AAGGGTGGTATTGTCACTCAAGTGAAACAGCCAAAGTTACTGAATTTCAAGCCATTGAGGGAAGCGCTTA
AGGATCCAGGGGATTTTCTATTTAGTGATTTCTCTAAGTTTGATCGGCCTCCACTCCTTCACTTAGCATT
CCAGGCACTTGATCATTTTAAAGCTGAAGCTGGCAGATTTCCTGTTGCTGGCTCAGAAGAGGACGCTCAG
AAGCTTATATCGATTGCCACAGCCATCAATACCGGGCAGGGTGATTTAAAGGTGGAGAATGTTGATCAGA
AGCTTCTAAGACACTTTTCCTTTGGAGCCAAGGCTGTCCTGAATCCTATGGCTGCAATGTTTGGCGGTAT
TGTTGGACAGGAGGTTGTTAAAGCTTGCTCTGGAAAATTTCATCCTCTCTTCCAGTTTTTCTACTTTGAT
TCAGTGGAGTCACTCCCCTCTGAACCTGTGGACTCGAGTGACTTTGCACCAAGAAACAGCCGGTATGATG
CCCAAATATCTGTATTTGGGGCCAAGTTCCAGAAGAAACTTGAAGATGCTAAAGTTTTCACAGTAGGGTC
TGGTGCTCTTGGCTGTGAGTTCTTGAAAAATTTGGCTCTGATGGGGGTTTCTTGTGGAAGCCAAGGGAAG
CTGACAGTGACAGATGATGATATCATTGAGAAGAGTAACCTCAGTCGTCAATTTCTGTTCCGTGACTGGA
ACATTGGACAGGCTAAATCCACAGTTGCTGCTTCGGCTGCTGCTGTTATAAATCCTCGCTTCAACATTGA
GGCCCTGCAAAACCGTGTTGGCGCGGAGACTGAGAATGTATTTGACGATGCCTTCTGGGAGAACTTAACT
GTTGTCGTCAATGCACTGGATAATGTTAATGCGAGGCTCTATGTTGATTCGAGGTGCTTGTATTTCCAGA
AGCCTCTCCTTGAGTCTGGAACTCTTGGTACAAAGTGCAACACACAGTCGGTTATCCCACATCTAACTGA
AAATTACGGTGCCTCAAGGGACCCACCAGAGAAACAGGCCCCCATGTGTACAGTGCATTCCTTCCCGCAT
AACATTGATCACTGTTTAACTTGGGCTCGCTCTGAGTTTGAGGGTCTGCTGGAGAAAACTCCCGCTGAAG
TGAATGCATATCTTTCTAGCCCAGTTGAGTACACTAACTCAATGATGAGTGCTGGTGATGCTCAGGCGAG
GGACACATTGGAGAGGATTGTTGAGTGCCTTGAAAAGGAGAAGTGTGAAACCTTCCAAGACTGCTTAACC
TGGGCACGACTGAGGTTTGAGGATTACTTTGTGAACCGTGTCAAGCAATTGATATACACATTTCCTGAAG
ATGCTGCGACTAGTACCGGAGCTCCATTCTGGTCTGCTCCAAAAAGATTCCCTCGTCCACTCCAGTACTC
GTCGTCCGACCCAAGTCTCCTTAACTTTATCACAGCGACTGCTATTTTACGAGCAGAGACATTTGGGATC
CCGATACCTGAGTGGACTAAGAACCCAAAGGAAGCAGCAGAAGCTGTTGACAGAGTGATAGTCCCAGACT
TTGAGCCAAGGCAAGATGCAAAGATTGTGACTGATGAGAAAGCTACCACTTTAACCACTGCTTCGGTGGA
CGACGCTGCAGTCATCGACGATCTCATTGCTAAGATCGACCAGTGTAGGCATAACTTGTCGCCAGACTTC
AGGATGAAACCTATTCAGTTCGAAAAGGATGATGATACAAACTATCACATGGATGTGATAGCAGGACTAG
CCAACATGAGGGCGAGAAATTACAGCATCCCTGAAGTGGACAAGCTGAAAGCAAAGTTCATAGCAGGGAG
AATCATCCCAGCCATTGCGACTTCAACAGCCATGGCTACTGGGCTGGTCTGCCTCGAGCTGTACAAGGTC
CTTGATGGAGGACATAAAGTGGAAGCTTACAGAAACACATTTGCCAACCTGGCACTTCCACTATTCTCCA
TGGCTGAACCACTTCCACCAAAGGTGGTGAAGCACCGTGACATGGCTTGGACAGTTTGGGACAGATGGGT
TCTCAAGGGAAACCCAACTCTTCGTGAGGTGTTGCAGTGGCTGGAGGACAAAGGGCTTAGCGCATACAGC
ATCTCTTGTGGAAGCTGTCTACTGTTCAACAGTATGTTCACAAGGCACAAGGAGAGGATGGACAAGAAGG
TTGTGGATCTCGCTCGGGATGTTGCGAAAGTCGAGTTACCGCCTTATCGCAACCATCTTGATGTAGTGGT
GGCTTGTGAGGATGAAGATGACAATGACGTCGATATTCCTCTCGTCTCTATCTACTTCAGGTGAGCTTAC
TATTAACTTTAAGAAGGAGATATACCATGTACCCATACGATGTTCCTGACTATGCGGGCTATCCCTATGA
CGTCCCGGACTATGCAGGATTGTATCCATATGACGTTCCAGATTACGCCACTAGAGCTGCTTACCCATAC
GATGTTCCTGACTATGCGGGCTATCCCTATGACGTCCCGGACTATGCAGGATTGTATCCATATGACGTTC
CAGATTACGCAATGGCCGCCGTAAATGGATATCAGGGAAATACTCCGGCAGATCCTCCGGCGTCTAATGG
ATCAAAACAACCTGCGGCTCCGACCAAGACTGTTGACAGCCAATCTGTTCTCAAAAGACTGCAATCTGAA
TTGATGGGCTTGATGATGGGCGGTGGTCCAGGAATATCGGCTTTCCCTGAGGAGGACAACATATTCTGCT
GGAAAGGGACAATAACAGGAAGCAAAGATACTGTGTTTGAAGGAACTGAGTACAGACTCTCACTCTCTTT
CTCCAATGACTATCCTTTCAAGCCTCCAAAGGTTAAGTTTGAGACATGTTGCTTCCACCCCAATGTTGAT
GTCTATGGCAATATCTGCTTAGACATTCTTCAGGATAAGTGGTCATCTGCTTACGATGTGAGGACGATAC
TACTATCGATTCAGAGCCTCCTGGGAGAACCGAACATCAGTTCACCATTGAACACTCAAGCAGCTCAGCT
TTGGAGTAACCAAGAAGAGTACAGGAAGATGGTTGAGAAGCTTTACAAGCCTCCAAGTGCATGAGCTTTT
ACGCTTTTAAGCCAGCCCCGACACCCGCCAACACCCGCTGACGCGCCCTGACGGGCTTGTCTGCTCCCGG
CATCCGCTTACAGACAAGCTGTGACCGGGATGAGATCCGGCTGCTAACAAAGCCCGAAAGGAAGCTGAGT
TGGCTGCTGCCACCGCTGAGCAATAACTAGCATAACCCCTTGGGGCCTCTAAACGGGTCTTGAGGGGTTT
TTTGCTGAAAGGAGGAACTATATCCGGATTGGCGAATGGG
[124 nt withheld, positions 5641-5764]
C
[91 nt withheld, positions 5766-5856]
A
[49 nt withheld, positions 5858-5906]
CCTTTGACGTTGGAGTCCACGTTCTTT
[37 nt withheld, positions 5934-5970]
ACCCTATCTCGGTCTATTCTTTTGATTTATAAGGGATTTTGCCGATTTCGGCCTATTGGTTAAAAAATGA
GCTGATTTAACAAAAATTTAACGCGAATTTTAACAAAATATTAACGCTTACAATTTAGGTGGCACTTTTC
GGGGAAATGTGCGCGGAACCCCTATTTGTTTATTTTTCTAAATACATTCAAATATGTATCCGCTCATGAA
TTAATTCTTAGAAAAACTCATCGAGCATCAAATGAAACTGCAATTTATTCATATCAGGATTATCAATACC
ATATTTTTGAAAAAGCCGTTTCTGTAATGAAGGAGAAAACTCACCGAGGCAGTTCCATAGGATGGCAAGA
TCCTGGTATCGGTCTGCGATTCCGACTCGTCCAACATCAATACAACCTATTAATTTCCCCTCGTCAAAAA
TAAGGTTATCAAGTGAGAAATCACCATGAGTGACGACTGAATCCGGTGAGAATGGCAAAAGTTTATGCAT
TTCTTTCCAGACTTGTTCAACAGGCCAGCCATTACGCTCGTCATCAAAATCACTCGCATCAACCAAACCG
TTATTCATTCGTGATTGCGCCTGAGCGAGTCGAAATACGCGATCGCTGTTAAAAGGACAATTACAAACAG
GAATCGAATGCAACCGGCGCAGGAACACTGCCAGCGCATCAACAATATTTTCACCTGAATCAGGATATTC
TTCTAATACCTGGAATGCTGTTTTCCCGGGGATCGCAGTGGTGAGTAACCATGCATCATCAGGAGTACGG
ATAAAATGCTTGATGGTCGGAAGAGGCATAAATTCCGTCAGCCAGTTTAGTCTGACCATCTCATCTGTAA
CATCATTGGCAACGCTACCTTTGCCATGTTTCAGAAACAACTCTGGCGCATCGGGCTTCCCATACAATCG
ATAGATTGTCGCACCTGATTGCCCGACATTATCGCGAGCCCATTTATACCCATATAAATCAGCATCCATG
TTGGAATTTAATCGCGGCCTAGAGCAAGACGTTTCCCGTTGAATATGGCTCATAACACCCCTTGTATTAC
TGTTTATGTAAGCAGACAGTTTTATTGTTCATGACCAAAATCCCTTAACGTGAGTTTTCGTTCCACTGAG
CGTCAGACCCCGTAGAAAAGATCAAAGGATCTTCTTGAGATCCTTTTTTTCTGCGCGTAATCTGCTGCTT
GCAAACAAAAAAACCACCGCTACCAGCGGTGGTTTGTTTGCCGGATCAAGAGCTACCAACTCTTTTTCCG
AAGGTAACTGGCTTCAGCAGAGCGCAGATACCAAATACTGTCCTTCTAGTGTAGCCGTAGTTAGGCCACC
ACTTCAAGAACTCTGTAGCACCGCCTACATACCTCGCTCTGCTAATCCTGTTACCAGTGGCTGCTGCCAG
TGGCGATAAGTCGTGTCTTACCGGGTTGGACTCAAGACGATAGTTACCGGATAAGGCGCAGCGGTCGGGC
TGAACGGGGGGTTCGTGCACACAGCCCAGCTTGGAGCGAACGACCTACACCGAACTGAGATACCTACAGC
GTGAGCTATGAGAAAGCGCCACGCTTCCCGAAGGGAGAAAGGCGGACAGGTATCCGGTAAGCGGCAGGGT
CGGAACAGGAGAGCGCACGAGGGAGCTTCCAGGGGGAAACGCCTGGTATCTTTATAGTCCTGTCGGGTTT
CGCCACCTCTGACTTGAGCGTCGATTTTTGTGATGCTCGTCAGGGGGGCGGAGCCTATGGAAAAACGCCA
GCAACGCGGCCTTTTTACGGTTCCTGGCCTTTTGCTGGCCTTTTGCTCACATGTTCTTTCCTGCGTTATC
CCCTGATTCTGTGGATAACCGTATTACCGCCTTTGAGTGAGCTGATACCGCTCGCCGCAGCCGAACGACC
GAGCGCAGCGAGTCAGTGAGCGAGGAAGCGGAAGAGCGCCTGATGCGGTATTTTCTCCTTACGCATCTGT
GCGGTATTTCACACCGCAATGGTGCACTCTCAGTACAATCTGCTCTGATGCCGCATAGTTAAGCCAGTAT
ACACTCCGCTATCGCTACGTGACTGGGTCATGGCTGCGCCCCGACACCCGCCAACACCCGCTGACGCGCC
CTGACGGGCTTGTCTGCTCCCGGCATCCGCTTACAGACAAGCTGTGACCGACTCCGGGAGCTGCATGTGT
CAGAGGTTTTCACCGTCATCACCGAAACGCGCGAGGCAGCTGCGGTAAAGCTCATCAGCGTGGTCGTGAA
GCGATTCACAGATGTCTGCCTGTTCATCCGCGTCCAGCTCGTTGAGTTTCTCCAGAAGCGTTAATGTCTG
GCTTCTGATAAAGCGGGCCATGTTAAGGGCGGTTTTTTCCTGTTTGGTCACTGATGCCTCCGTGTAAGGG
GGATTTCTGTTCATGGGGGTAATGATACCGATGAAACGAGAGAGGATGCTCACGATACGGGTTACTGATG
ATGAACATGCCCGGTTACTGGAACGTTGTGAGGGTAAACAACTGGCGGTATGGATGCGGCGGGACCAGAG
AAAAATCACTCAGGGTCAATGCCAGCGCTTCGTTAATACAGATGTAGGTGTTCCACAGGGTAGCCAGCAG
CATCCTGCGATGCAGATCCGGAACATAATGGTGCAGGGCGCTGACTTCCGCGTTTCCAGACTTTACGAAA
CACGGAAACCCAAGACCATTCATGTTGTTGCTCAGGTCGCAGACGTTTTGCAGCAGCAGTCGCTTCACGT
TCGCTCGCGTATCGGTGATTCATTCTGCTAACCAGTAAGGCAACCCCGCCAGCCTAGCCGGGTCCTCAAC
GACAGGAGCACGATCATGCGCACCCGTGGGGCCGCCATGCCGGCGATAATGGCCTGCTTCTCGCCGAAAC
GTTTGGTGGCGGGACCAGTGACGAAGGCTTGAGCGAGGGCGTGCAAGATTCCGAATACCGCAAGCGACAG
GCCGATCATCGTCGCGCTCCAGCGAAAGCGGTCCTCGCCGAAAATGACCCAGAGCGCTGCCGGCACCTGT
CCTACGAGTTGCATGATAAAGAACACAGTCATAAGTGCGGCGACGATAGTCATGCCCCGCGCCCACCGGA
AGGAGCTGACTGGGTTGAAGGCTCTCAAGGGCATCGGTCGAGATCCCGGTGCCTAATGAGTGAGCTAACT
TACATTAATTGCGTTGCGCTCACTGCCCGCTTTCCAGTCGGGAAACCTGTCGTGCCAGCTGCATTAATGA
ATCGGCCAACGCGCGGGGAGAGGCGGTTTGCGTATTGGGCGCCAGGGTGGTTTTTCTTTTCACCAGTGAC
ACGGGCAACAGCTGATTGCCCTTCACCGCCTGGCCCTGAGAGAGTTGCAGCAAGCGGTCCACGCTGGTTT
GCCCCAGCAGGCGAAAATCCTGTTTGATGGTGGTTAACGGCGGGATATAACATGAGCTGTCCTCGGTATC
GTCGTATCCCACTACCGAGATATCCGCACCAACGCGCAGCCCGGACTCGGTAATGGCGCGCATTGCGCCC
AGCGCCATCTGATCGTTGGCAACCAGCATCGCAGTGGGAACGATGCCCTCATTCAGCATTTGCATGGTTT
GTTGAAAACCGGACATGGCACTCCAGTCGCCTTCCCGTTCCGCTATCGGCTGAATTTGATTGCGAGTGAG
ATATTTATGCC
Features (pLannotate 1.2.2; 25 found; start..end, strand, type, name):
    602..679     -  promoter       lacI promoter: lacI
    687..966     -  CDS            TcR (fragment): tetracycline efflux protein; tet; confers resistance to tetracycline
    988..1006    +  promoter       T7 promoter: promoter for bacteriophage T7 RNA polymerase
   1007..1031    +  protein_bind   lac operator: The lac repressor binds to the lac operator to inhibit transcription in E. coli. This inhibition can be relieved by adding lactose or isopropyl-β-D-thiogalactopyranoside (IPTG). lac repressor encoded by lacI
   1052..1069    +  RBS            RBS (fragment): efficient ribosome binding site from bacteriophage T7 gene 10 (Olins and Rangwala, 1989)
   1084..1102    +  CDS            9xHis (fragment): 9xHis affinity tag
   1109..1336    +  CDS            UBIQ_AVESA: Experimental evidence at protein level: Swiss-Prot protein existence level 1. Ubiquitin exists either covalently attached to another protein, or free (unanchored). When covalently bound, it is conjugated to target proteins via an isopeptide bond either as a monomer (monoubiquitin), a polymer linked via different Lys residues of the ubiquitin (polyubiquitin chains) or a linear polymer linked via the initiator Met of the ubiquitin (linear polyubiquitin chains). Polyubiquitin chains, when attached to a target protein, have different functions depending on the Lys residue of the ubiquitin that is
   1348..1365    +  RBS            RBS (fragment): efficient ribosome binding site from bacteriophage T7 gene 10 (Olins and Rangwala, 1989)
   1372..4611    +  CDS            UBA1: UBE11_ARATH - Also known as MOS5. Experimental evidence at protein level: Swiss-Prot protein existence level 1. Activates ubiquitin by first adenylating its C-terminal glycine residue with ATP, and thereafter linking this residue to the side chain of a cysteine residue in E1, yielding a ubiquitin-E1 thioester and free AMP. From Arabidopsis thaliana (Mouse-ear cress).
   4623..4640    +  RBS            RBS (fragment): efficient ribosome binding site from bacteriophage T7 gene 10 (Olins and Rangwala, 1989)
   4650..4738    +  CDS            3xHA (fragment): three tandem HA epitope tags
   4752..4840    +  CDS            3xHA (fragment): three tandem HA epitope tags
   4842..5381    +  CDS            UBC20: UBC20_ARATH - Experimental evidence at transcript level: Swiss-Prot protein existence level 2. Accepts the ubiquitin from the E1 complex and catalyzes its covalent attachment to other proteins. From Arabidopsis thaliana (Mouse-ear cress).
   5500..5549    +  CDS            SET1 (fragment): solubility-enhancement tag derived from T7 phage gene 10B
   5557..5604    +  terminator     T7 terminator: transcription terminator for bacteriophage T7 RNA polymerase
   5641..6069    +  rep_origin     f1 ori (sequence partly withheld): f1 bacteriophage origin of replication; arrow indicates direction of (+) strand synthesis
   6122..6179    +  promoter       AmpR promoter (fragment): bla
   6188..7003    -  CDS            KanR: aminoglycoside phosphotransferase; aph(3')-Ia; confers resistance to kanamycin in bacteria or G418 (Geneticin®) in eukaryotes
   7125..7713    +  rep_origin     ori: high-copy-number ColE1/pMB1/pBR322/pUC origin of replication
   7899..8038    -  misc_feature   bom: basis of mobility region from pBR322
   8140..8331    -  CDS            rop: Rop protein, which maintains plasmids at low copy number; rop
   8348..8728    +  CDS            YPB1_ECOLX: Protein predicted: Swiss-Prot protein existence level 4. From Escherichia coli.
   8800..9091    -  CDS            TcR (fragment): tetracycline efflux protein; tet; confers resistance to tetracycline
   9106..9127    -  protein_bind   CAP binding site: CAP binding activates transcription in the presence of cAMP. E. coli catabolite activator protein
   9140..601     -  CDS            lacI (across the origin): lac repressor; lacI; The lac repressor binds to the lac operator to inhibit transcription in E. coli. This inhibition can be relieved by adding lactose or isopropyl-β-D-thiogalactopyranoside (IPTG).
