[The description below was written by a language model from this plasmid's Addgene catalogue record and pLannotate feature annotations shown in this document.]
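Description:
pUG-311 is a bacterial expression plasmid from the UbiGate toolbox, a modular cloning system for reconstituting and analysing ubiquitination. It is a Level 2 (multigene) assembly in the pET-28GG backbone, a pET-28-type vector adapted for Golden Gate cloning. The insert was introduced through BpiI sites that were destroyed in the process. The plasmid is selected with kanamycin (aph(3')-Ia) and replicates from a ColE1/pBR322-type origin accompanied by bom and rop, consistent with its listing as low copy. An f1 origin and a lacI repressor gene with its own promoter are also present. Short tetracycline-resistance and SET1 fragments in the annotation appear to be backbone remnants rather than functional parts.

The roughly 4.4 kb payload is a polycistronic operon of Arabidopsis thaliana ubiquitination components. A single T7 promoter with an adjacent lac operator drives it, making expression IPTG-inducible in hosts that supply T7 RNA polymerase, and a T7 terminator closes it. Three open reading frames follow one another, each preceded by its own T7 gene 10 ribosome binding site: His-tagged ubiquitin, the untagged E1 ubiquitin-activating enzyme UBA1, and the E2 ubiquitin-conjugating enzyme UBC20 with N-terminal tandem HA epitopes. The "EL3" suffix in the insert name is not defined in the record. No E3 ligase or substrate coding sequence is annotated, so the construct supplies ubiquitin, E1 and E2 only.

Co-expression of these parts should allow the activation and conjugation steps of the cascade to be rebuilt in E. coli, with the His and HA tags available for purification or detection. The record itself states only "Level 2 construct" as the purpose. The depositor and sequencing-derived records differ by four nucleotides in length and in their start coordinate, but carry the same annotated features.
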