Addgene plasmid #104740: pUG-311
Purpose: Level 2 construct
Depositing lab: Marco Trujillo. Depositing organization: Leibniz Institute of Plant Biochemistry (IPB). Publication: UbiGate: a synthetic biology toolbox to analyse ubiquitination. Kowarschik K, Hoehenwarter W, Marillonnet S, Trujillo M. New Phytol. 2018 Mar;217(4):1749-1763. doi: 10.1111/nph.14900. Epub 2017 Nov 30. PubMed 29194629.
Backbone
  Vector backbone: pET-28GG
  Backbone size w/o insert (bp): 5190
  Vector type: Bacterial Expression
Growth in bacteria
  Bacterial resistance: Kanamycin, 50 μg/mL
  Growth temperature: 37°C
  Growth strain: DH5alpha
  Copy number: Low Copy
Gene/Insert
  Gene/Insert name: HIS-Ubq_UBA1_HA-UBC20_EL3 (alt name: AT4G05320,AT2G30110,AT1G50490)
  Species: A. thaliana (mustard weed)
  Insert size (bp): 4435
  Promoter: T7
  Tag / fusion protein: HIS-Ubq, HA-E2 (N terminal on insert)
  Cloning method: Restriction Enzyme; 5′ cloning site BpiI (destroyed during cloning); 3′ cloning site BpiI (destroyed during cloning)
  Sequencing primers: 5′ T7; 3′ T7 Terminal
Terms and licenses: Academic/Nonprofit Terms; Industry Terms: Not Available to Industry
How to cite: pUG-311 was a gift from Marco Trujillo (Addgene plasmid # 104740 ; http://n2t.net/addgene:104740 ; RRID:Addgene_104740)
